>Addgene plasmid #168912 | pEntry_HCoV-NL63-nsp1 | addgene full sequence | sequence record 437513 | Addgene NGS Result
CTACCAGCGGTGGTTTGTTTGCCGGATCAAGAGCTACCAACTCTTTTTCCGAAGGTAACTGGCTTCAGCA
GAGCGCAGATACCAAATACTGTTCTTCTAGTGTAGCCGTAGTTAGGCCACCACTTCAAGAACTCTGTAGC
ACCGCCTACATACCTCGCTCTGCTAATCCTGTTACCAGTGGCTGCTGCCAGTGGCGATAAGTCGTGTCTT
ACCGGGTTGGACTCAAGACGATAGTTACCGGATAAGGCGCAGCGGTCGGGCTGAACGGGGGGTTCGTGCA
CACAGCCCAGCTTGGAGCGAACGACCTACACCGAACTGAGATACCTACAGCGTGAGCTATGAGAAAGCGC
CACGCTTCCCGAAGGGAGAAAGGCGGACAGGTATCCGGTAAGCGGCAGGGTCGGAACAGGAGAGCGCACG
AGGGAGCTTCCAGGGGGAAACGCCTGGTATCTTTATAGTCCTGTCGGGTTTCGCCACCTCTGACTTGAGC
GTCGATTTTTGTGATGCTCGTCAGGGGGGCGGAGCCTATGGAAAAACGCCAGCAACGCGGCCTTTTTACG
GTTCCTGGCCTTTTGCTGGCCTTTTGCTCACATGTTCTTTCCTGCGTTATCCCCTGATTCTGTGGATAAC
CGTATTACCGCCTTTGAGTGAGCTGATACCGCTCGCCGCAGCCGAACGACCGAGCGCAGCGAGTCAGTGA
GCGAGGAAGCGGAAGAGCGCCCAATACGCAAACCGCCTCTCCCCGCGCGTTGGCCGATTCATTAATGCAG
CTGGCACGACAGGTTTCCCGACTGGAAAGCGGGCAGTGAGCGCAACGCAATTAATACGCGTACCGCTAGC
CAGGAAGAGTTTGTAGAAACGCAAAAAGGCCATCCGTCAGGATGGCCTTCTGCTTAGTTTGATGCCTGGC
AGTTTATGGCGGGCGTCCTGCCCGCCACCCTCCGGGCCGTTGCTTCACAACGTTCAAATCCGCTCCCGGC
GGATTTGTCCTACTCAGGAGAGCGTTCACCGACAAACAACAGATAAAACGAAAGGCCCAGTCTTCCGACT
GAGCCTTTCGTTTTATTTGATGCCTGGCAGTTCCCTACTCTCGCGTTAACGCTAGCATGGATGTTTTCCC
AGTCACGACGTTGTAAAACGACGGCCAGTCTTAAGCTCGGGCCCCAAATAATGATTTTATTTTGACTGAT
AGTGACCTGTTCGTTGCAACAAATTGATGAGCAATGCTTTTTTATAATGCCAACTTTGTACAAAAAAGCA
GAAGGGCCGTCAAGGCCAGGATCCATGGGATCCTTTTACAATCAAGTGACACTTGCTGTTGCAAGTGATT
CGGAAATTTCAGGTTTTGGTTTTGCCATTCCTTCTGTAGCCGTTCGCACCTATAGCGAAGCCGCTGCACA
AGGTTTTCAGGCATGCCGTTTTGTTGCTTTTGGCTTACAGGATTGTGTAACCGGTATTAATGATGATGAT
TATGTCATTGCATTGACTGGTACTAATCAGCTCTGTGCCAAAATTTTACCTTTTTCTGATAGACCCCTTA
ATTTGCGAGGTTGGCTCATTTTTTCTAACAGCAATTATGTTCTTCAGGACTTTGATGTTGTTTTTGGCCA
TGGTGCAGGACTTAATTAAGACGCGATCGCGGCCTCATGGGCCCAGCTTTCTTGTACAAAGTTGGCATTA
TAAAAAATAATTGCTCATCAATTTGTTGCAACGAACAGGTCACTATCAGTCAAAATAAAATCATTATTTG
CCATCCAGCTGATATCCCCTATAGTGAGTCGTATTACATGGTCATAGCTGTTTCCTGGCAGCTCTGGCCC
GTGTCTCAAAATCTCTGATGTTACATTGCACAAGATAAAAATATATCATCATGCCTCCTCTAGACCAGCC
AGGACAGAAATGCCTCGACTTCGCTGCTACCCAAGGTTGCCGGGTGACGCACACCGTGGAAACGGATGAA
GGCACGAACCCAGTGGACATAAGCCTGTTCGGTTCGTAAGCTGTAATGCAAGTAGCGTATGCGCTCACGC
AACTGGTCCAGAACCTTGACCGAACGCAGCGGTGGTAACGGCGCAGTGGCGGTTTTCATGGCTTGTTATG
ACTGTTTTTTTGGGGTACAGTCTATGCCTCGGGCATCCAAGCAGCAAGCGCGTTACGCCGTGGGTCGATG
TTTGATGTTATGGAGCAGCAACGATGTTACGCAGCAGGGCAGTCGCCCTAAAACAAAGTTAAACATTATG
AGGGAAGCGGTGATCGCCGAAGTATCGACTCAACTATCAGAGGTAGTTGGCGTCATCGAGCGCCATCTCG
AACCGACGTTGCTGGCCGTACATTTGTACGGCTCCGCAGTGGATGGCGGCCTGAAGCCACACAGTGATAT
TGATTTGCTGGTTACGGTGACCGTAAGGCTTGATGAAACAACGCGGCGAGCTTTGATCAACGACCTTTTG
GAAACTTCGGCTTCCCCTGGAGAGAGCGAGATTCTCCGCGCTGTAGAAGTCACCATTGTTGTGCACGACG
ACATCATTCCGTGGCGTTATCCAGCTAAGCGCGAACTGCAATTTGGAGAATGGCAGCGCAATGACATTCT
TGCAGGTATCTTCGAGCCAGCCACGATCGACATTGATCTGGCTATCTTGCTGACAAAAGCAAGAGAACAT
AGCGTTGCCTTGGTAGGTCCAGCGGCGGAGGAACTCTTTGATCCGGTTCCTGAACAGGATCTATTTGAGG
CGCTAAATGAAACCTTAACGCTATGGAACTCGCCGCCCGACTGGGCTGGCGATGAGCGAAATGTAGTGCT
TACGTTGTCCCGCATTTGGTACAGCGCAGTAACCGGCAAAATCGCGCCGAAGGATGTCGCTGCCGACTGG
GCAATGGAGCGCCTGCCGGCCCAGTATCAGCCCGTCATACTTGAAGCTAGACAGGCTTATCTTGGACAAG
AAGAAGATCGCTTGGCCTCGCGCGCAGATCAGTTGGAAGAATTTGTCCACTACGTGAAAGGCGAGATCAC
CAAGGTAGTCGGCAAATAACCCTCGAGCCACCCATGACCAAAATCCCTTAACGTGAGTTACGCGTCGTTC
CACTGAGCGTCAGACCCCGTAGAAAAGATCAAAGGATCTTCTTGAGATCCTTTTTTTCTGCGCGTAATCT
GCTGCTTGCAAACAAAAAAACCACCG
Features (pLannotate 1.2.2; 11 found; start..end, strand, type, name):
    717..809     +  CDS            lacI (fragment): lac repressor; lacI; The lac repressor binds to the lac operator to inhibit transcription in E. coli. This inhibition can be relieved by adding lactose or isopropyl-β-D-thiogalactopyranoside (IPTG).
    864..891     -  terminator     rrnB T2 terminator: transcription terminator T2 from the E. coli rrnB gene
   1023..1066    +  terminator     rrnB T1 terminator: Escherichia coli rrnB; transcription terminator T1 from the E. coli rrnB gene
   1113..1149    -  CDS            lacZα (fragment): LacZα fragment of β-galactosidase; lacZ fragment
   1165..1261    +  protein_bind   attL1: mutant version of attL; recombination site for the Gateway® LR reaction LR Clonase™
   1652..1750    -  protein_bind   attL2: mutant version of attL; recombination site for the Gateway® LR reaction LR Clonase™
   1768..1786    -  promoter       T7 promoter: promoter for bacteriophage T7 RNA polymerase
   1976..1999    +  promoter       Pc promoter (fragment): intI1 (promoter lies within the coding sequence); class 1 integron promoter
   2175..2231    +  CDS            GmR (fragment): gentamycin acetyltransferase; aacC1; confers resistance to gentamycin
   2238..3029    +  CDS            SmR: aminoglycoside adenylyltransferase (Murphy, 1985); aadA; confers resistance to spectinomycin and streptomycin
   3122..534     +  rep_origin     ori (across the origin): high-copy-number ColE1/pMB1/pBR322/pUC origin of replication
