[The description below was written by a language model from this plasmid's Addgene catalogue record and pLannotate feature annotations shown in this document.]
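Description:
pEntry_HCoV-NL63-nsp1 is a Gateway-compatible Entry clone built on the pENTR223.1 backbone (SfiI-adapted version, about 2.8 kb without insert; the sequenced plasmid is roughly 3.2 kb). It is a bacterial cloning vector rather than an expression construct. It replicates in E. coli from a high-copy ColE1/pUC-type origin and is selected with spectinomycin through the aadA (SmR) aminoglycoside adenylyltransferase gene. This gene sits downstream of a fragment of the class 1 integron Pc promoter and a short remnant of a gentamicin resistance gene. Small lacI and lacZα fragments are also annotated as backbone remnants. The rrnB T1 and T2 terminators lie upstream of the cloning region, where they help insulate it from read-through transcription.

The payload is a 330 bp synthetic coding sequence for non-structural protein 1 (nsp1) of human coronavirus NL63, a cleavage product of the ORF1ab polyprotein. It was inserted between SfiI sites and lies between the attL1 and attL2 recombination sites, although the feature table does not annotate the insert itself. According to the depositor comments, the 5′ linker places a start codon between two BamHI sites, and the 3′ linker places a stop codon within a PacI to AsiSI segment. This arrangement presumably allows the start or stop codon to be removed by restriction digestion for N- or C-terminal fusions, though the record does not say so explicitly. A T7 promoter lies just outside attL2, pointing toward the insert on the opposite strand.

No promoter for expressing nsp1 is present in the Entry clone. Instead, the ORF is transferred by an LR Clonase reaction into attR-containing destination vectors that supply promoters and tags. The plasmid belongs to a collection of human coronavirus protein-coding sequences prepared as multipurpose Entry clones.
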