Addgene plasmid #168912: pEntry_HCoV-NL63-nsp1
Purpose: Gateway-compatible Entry vector
Depositing lab: Pascal Falter-Braun. Depositing organization: Helmholtz Munich. Publication: A resource of human coronavirus protein-coding sequences in a flexible, multipurpose Gateway Entry clone collection. Weller B, Lin CW, Pogoutse O, Sauer M, Marin-de la Rosa N, Strobel A, Young V, Knapp JJ, Rayhan A, Falter C, Kim DK, Roth FP, Falter-Braun P. G3 (Bethesda). 2023 Jul 5;13(7):jkad105. doi: 10.1093/g3journal/jkad105. PubMed 37267226.
Backbone
  Vector backbone: pENTR223.1*SfiI
  Backbone size w/o insert (bp): 2800
  Vector type: Gateway-compatible Entry vector
Growth in bacteria
  Bacterial resistance: Spectinomycin, 50 μg/mL
  Growth temperature: 37°C
  Growth strain: DH5alpha
  Copy number: High Copy
Gene/Insert
  Gene/Insert name: HCoV-NL63-nsp1 (alt name: nsp1)
  Species: Other
  Insert size (bp): 330
  Entrez Gene: ORF1ab (a.k.a. HCNV63gp1)
  Cloning method: Restriction Enzyme; 5′ cloning site SfiI (unknown if destroyed); 3′ cloning site SfiI (unknown if destroyed)
  Sequencing primers: 5′ M13 uni (-21); 3′ M13 rev (-29)
Resource information
  A portion of this plasmid was derived from a plasmid made by: Synthesized by Twist Bioscience
Terms and licenses: Academic/Nonprofit Terms; Industry Terms: Not Available to Industry
Depositor comments: 5'-linker: SfiI-BamHI-ATG-BamHI (GGCCGTCAaggccaggatccatgggatcc), 3'-linker: PacI-TAA-AsiSI-SfiI (cttaatTAAgacgcgatcgcggcctcatGGGCC).
How to cite: pEntry_HCoV-NL63-nsp1 was a gift from Pascal Falter-Braun (Addgene plasmid # 168912 ; http://n2t.net/addgene:168912 ; RRID:Addgene_168912)
