>Addgene plasmid #168912 | pEntry_HCoV-NL63-nsp1 | depositor partial sequence | sequence record 327388 | gene-specific Insert sequence
TTTTACAATCAAGTGACACTTGCTGTTGCAAGTGATTCGGAAATTTCAGGTTTTGGTTTTGCCATTCCTT
CTGTAGCCGTTCGCACCTATAGCGAAGCCGCTGCACAAGGTTTTCAGGCATGCCGTTTTGTTGCTTTTGG
CTTACAGGATTGTGTAACCGGTATTAATGATGATGATTATGTCATTGCATTGACTGGTACTAATCAGCTC
TGTGCCAAAATTTTACCTTTTTCTGATAGACCCCTTAATTTGCGAGGTTGGCTCATTTTTTCTAACAGCA
ATTATGTTCTTCAGGACTTTGATGTTGTTTTTGGCCATGGTGCAGGA
